Addgene plasmid #191688: PL452-CLSTN2-LA-p2a-EGFP-hGHpA-PGK-neoR-CLSTN2-RA
Purpose: For knocking p2a-EFGP into CLSTN2 locus
Depositing lab: Yuejun Chen. Publication: Human midbrain dopaminergic neuronal differentiation markers predict cell therapy outcomes in a Parkinson's disease model. Xu P, He H, Gao Q, Zhou Y, Wu Z, Zhang X, Sun L, Hu G, Guan Q, You Z, Zhang X, Zheng W, Xiong M, Chen Y. J Clin Invest. 2022 Jul 15;132(14). pii: 156768. doi: 10.1172/JCI156768. PubMed 35700056.
Backbone
  Vector backbone: PL652 (Plasmid #159456)
  Backbone manufacturer: Yuejun Chen
  Vector type: Mammalian Expression
  Selectable markers: Neomycin (select with G418)
Growth in bacteria
  Bacterial resistance: Ampicillin, 100 μg/mL
  Growth temperature: 37°C
  Growth strain: DH5alpha
  Copy number: High Copy
Gene/Insert
  Gene/Insert name: CLSTN2 homology arms and p2a-EGFP
  Species: H. sapiens (human)
  Mutation: WT
  Cloning method: Restriction Enzyme; 5′ cloning site Unknown (unknown if destroyed)
Terms and licenses: Academic/Nonprofit Terms; Industry Terms: Not Available to Industry
How to cite: PL452-CLSTN2-LA-p2a-EGFP-hGHpA-PGK-neoR-CLSTN2-RA was a gift from Yuejun Chen (Addgene plasmid # 191688 ; http://n2t.net/addgene:191688 ; RRID:Addgene_191688)
