[The description below was written by a language model from this plasmid's Addgene catalogue record and pLannotate feature annotations shown in this document.]
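Description:
PL452-CLSTN2-LA-p2a-EGFP-hGHpA-PGK-neoR-CLSTN2-RA is a homology-directed repair donor plasmid for knocking a P2A-EGFP reporter into the human CLSTN2 (calsyntenin-2) locus. It is catalogued as a mammalian expression vector, but it works as a targeting template. The name refers to PL452 while the backbone field lists PL652, a discrepancy the record does not resolve. The bacterial portion is pBluescript-like, with a high-copy ColE1/pUC origin, an f1 origin, ampicillin resistance, lac promoter/operator and lacZα remnants, and flanking T3 and T7 promoters.

The payload begins with the left homology arm, whose 3′ end is annotated as a fragment of the CLSTN2 coding sequence. EGFP follows shortly afterwards. The P2A element named in the title is not annotated, but it presumably occupies the short gap between the two. After correct integration, EGFP would therefore be transcribed from the endogenous CLSTN2 promoter and released as a separate protein by ribosomal skipping, reporting CLSTN2 expression without a permanent fusion. Downstream lie an hGH polyadenylation signal and a selection cassette in which tandem mouse PGK and bacterial EM7 promoters drive NeoR/KanR, terminated by a bGH poly(A) signal. This cassette allows G418 selection of targeted mammalian cells.

Two loxP sites in the same orientation bracket the hGH poly(A) and the neo cassette, so Cre recombination would be expected to excise that whole segment. The unannotated stretch of about 1 kb after the second loxP site is consistent with the right homology arm. The record does not state which nuclease or guide RNA is paired with the donor. The associated publication concerns markers of human midbrain dopaminergic neuron differentiation, which suggests use in generating CLSTN2 reporter cell lines.
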