Features (pLannotate 1.2.2; 22 found; start..end, strand, type, name):
    803..1006    +  CDS            CLSTN2 (fragment): CSTN2_HUMAN - Also known as CS2. Experimental evidence at protein level: Swiss-Prot protein existence level 1. May modulate calcium-mediated postsynaptic signals. From Homo sapiens (Human).
   1073..1792    +  CDS            EGFP: the original enhanced GFP (Yang et al., 1996) mammalian codon-optimized
   1826..1859    -  protein_bind   loxP: Cre-mediated recombination occurs in the 8-bp core sequence (GCATACAT). Cre recombinase
   1881..2357    +  polyA_signal   hGH poly(A) signal: human growth hormone polyadenylation signal
   2418..2917    +  promoter       PGK promoter: mouse phosphoglycerate kinase 1 promoter
   2929..2976    +  promoter       EM7 promoter: synthetic bacterial promoter&nbsp
   2995..3798    +  CDS            NeoR/KanR: aminoglycoside phosphotransferase from Tn5; aph(3')-II (or nptII); confers resistance to neomycin, kanamycin, and G418 (Geneticin®)
   3836..4060    +  polyA_signal   bGH poly(A) signal: bovine growth hormone polyadenylation signal
   4064..4085    +  promoter       SV40 promoter (fragment): SV40 enhancer and early promoter
   4117..4150    -  protein_bind   loxP: Cre-mediated recombination occurs in the 8-bp core sequence (GCATACAT). Cre recombinase
   5163..5186    -  misc_feature   MCS (fragment): pBluescript multiple cloning site
   5195..5213    -  promoter       T7 promoter: promoter for bacteriophage T7 RNA polymerase
   5216..5373    +  CDS            lacZα (fragment): LacZα fragment of β-galactosidase; lacZ fragment
   5404..5832    -  rep_origin     f1 ori (sequence partly withheld): f1 bacteriophage origin of replication; arrow indicates direction of (+) strand synthesis
   5859..5963    +  promoter       AmpR promoter: bla
   5964..6824    +  CDS            AmpR: β-lactamase; bla; confers resistance to ampicillin, carbenicillin, and related antibiotics
   6995..7583    +  rep_origin     ori: high-copy-number ColE1/pMB1/pBR322/pUC origin of replication
   7766..7858    +  CDS            lacI (fragment): lac repressor; lacI; The lac repressor binds to the lac operator to inhibit transcription in E. coli. This inhibition can be relieved by adding lactose or isopropyl-β-D-thiogalactopyranoside (IPTG).
   7871..7892    +  protein_bind   CAP binding site: CAP binding activates transcription in the presence of cAMP. E. coli catabolite activator protein
   7907..7937    +  promoter       lac promoter: promoter for the E. coli lac operon
   7945..7961    +  protein_bind   lac operator: The lac repressor binds to the lac operator to inhibit transcription in E. coli. This inhibition can be relieved by adding lactose or isopropyl-β-D-thiogalactopyranoside (IPTG). lac repressor encoded by lacI
   8006..8024    +  promoter       T3 promoter: promoter for bacteriophage T3 RNA polymerase
>Addgene plasmid #191688 | PL452-CLSTN2-LA-p2a-EGFP-hGHpA-PGK-neoR-CLSTN2-RA | addgene full sequence | sequence record 376093 | Addgene NGS Result
TTGGAGGAGGTTGGCCTAGGGGAGACCTTGAAGAGTGGGTAGGATTTGGGGTAAGGTAGAAGGTAGGAGG
TAAAAGACAATTCCTAAGAAGTGTAAGGGGAGGGGTTGGGTAGCCAAGCAAGGAGAAACAACTTTTATGA
CCTGGTTCATCAATGCAGAACATAAATCCAGAAATGAAATTTTGCTGGAATTATCCAAAAGCTGGAGGGA
GGGGGAATTGGACTGGAAAGGAAGGGGTACAGCCTGAGGACACAAGTCAGGGGGTGAGCAGCAAGCATGG
AAAGTGAGGACCAATAAATTTGTCCTTTCCAAAGGAATATTTTTGAGGGGAAGCATACCTGAGTCTTTGC
TTAGAATGCCTTCTGCTCCCAGGGACATTGCATGCACACTTGGAAAAGAGACACAAGATCAAATGTCATC
CTCTCACTGAGAAGCAAACACTAAGGCTTGGACAGCTCCATTTAAATAAGCTCCAGAAATGCCTGAAAAC
AAGCCTTGGCCTGAAAGGTTCAGTAAATGATGGATAGGATTGGCTAAAATGTCCAGCCCATCATTTATAC
CCAACAGTCTACCTTGAGTTCATGCCTTGGAATTTGCTATTTCAGGCTTTTGCCTTGAACCTTCTAGCTT
CCTTTTTACCAGAAGACTTCCCTTCCAGGAAGTCTGTCTCCAGGCTGAAGAGTTTTGCACTAAAAGAAGA
AATTCCAAGGGGCCGTAAATGTTTCCTTAATGGATGGAGAGACATAAGCTCCAAAATGGCCTCTGTTCAG
CCCCTGATGAGCATTTGCTTTTTCTCCTTGATATCCAGAAACATGAAGGACCAGGGCATGGGGAAGATGA
GACTGAGGGAGAAGAGGAGGAAGAAGCCGAGGAAGAAATGAGCTCCAGCAGTGGCTCTGACGACAGCGAA
GAGGAGGAGGAGGAGGAAGGGATGGGCAGAGGCAGACATGGGCAGAATGGAGCCAGGCAAGCCCAGCTGG
AGTGGGATGACTCCACCCTCCCCTACGGATCCGGCGCAACAAACTTCTCTCTGCTGAAACAAGCCGGAGA
TGTCGAAGAGAATCCTGGACCGATGGTGAGCAAGGGCGAGGAGCTGTTCACCGGGGTGGTGCCCATCCTG
GTCGAGCTGGACGGCGACGTAAACGGCCACAAGTTCAGCGTGTCCGGCGAGGGCGAGGGCGATGCCACCT
ACGGCAAGCTGACCCTGAAGTTCATCTGCACCACCGGCAAGCTGCCCGTGCCCTGGCCCACCCTCGTGAC
CACCCTGACCTACGGCGTGCAGTGCTTCAGCCGCTACCCCGACCACATGAAGCAGCACGACTTCTTCAAG
TCCGCCATGCCCGAAGGCTACGTCCAGGAGCGCACCATCTTCTTCAAGGACGACGGCAACTACAAGACCC
GCGCCGAGGTGAAGTTCGAGGGCGACACCCTGGTGAACCGCATCGAGCTGAAGGGCATCGACTTCAAGGA
GGACGGCAACATCCTGGGGCACAAGCTGGAGTACAACTACAACAGCCACAACGTCTATATCATGGCCGAC
AAGCAGAAGAACGGCATCAAGGTGAACTTCAAGATCCGCCACAACATCGAGGACGGCAGCGTGCAGCTCG
CCGACCACTACCAGCAGAACACCCCCATCGGCGACGGCCCCGTGCTGCTGCCCGACAACCACTACCTGAG
CACCCAGTCCGCCCTGAGCAAAGACCCCAACGAGAAGCGCGATCACATGGTCCTGCTGGAGTTCGTGACC
GCCGCCGGGATCACTCTCGGCATGGACGAGCTGTACAAGTAATGAGAATTCCGATCATATTCAATAACCC
TTAATATAACTTCGTATAATGTATGCTATACGAAGTTATAGCGCTGCTCGAGAGATCTACGGGTGGCATC
CCTGTGACCCCTCCCCAGTGCCTCTCCTGGCCCTGGAAGTTGCCACTCCAGTGCCCACCAGCCTTGTCCT
AATAAAATTAAGTTGCATCATTTTGTCTGACTAGGTGTCCTTCTATAATATTATGGGGTGGAGGGGGGTG
GTATGGAGCAAGGGGCAAGTTGGGAAGACAACCTGTAGGGCCTGCGGGGTCTATTGGGAACCAAGCTGGA
GTGCAGTGGCACAATCTTGGCTCACTGCAATCTCCGCCTCCTGGGTTCAAGCGATTCTCCTGCCTCAGCC
TCCCGAGTTGTTGGGATTCCAGGCATGCATGACCAGGCTCAGCTAATTTTTGTTTTTTTGGTAGAGACGG
GGTTTCACCATATTGGCCAGGCTGGTCTCCAACTCCTAATCTCAGGTGATCTACCCACCTTGGCCTCCCA
AATTGCTGGGATTACAGGCGTGAACCACTGCTCCCTTCCCTGTCCTTTAGGTCTGAAGAGGAGTTTACGT
CCAGCCACGCGTAGGATCTCGACCTCGAAATTCTACCGGGTAGGGGAGGCGCTTTTCCCAAGGCAGTCTG
GAGCATGCGCTTTAGCAGCCCCGCTGGGCACTTGGCGCTACACAAGTGGCCTCTGGCCTCGCACACATTC
CACATCCACCGGTAGGCGCCAACCGGCTCCGTTCTTTGGTGGCCCCTTCGCGCCACCTTCTACTCCTCCC
CTAGTCAGGAAGTTCCCCCCCGCCCCGCAGCTCGCGTCGTGCAGGACGTGACAAATGGAAGTAGCACGTC
TCACTAGTCTCGTGCAGATGGACAGCACCGCTGAGCAATGGAAGCGGGTAGGCCTTTGGGGCAGCGGCCA
ATAGCAGCTTTGCTCCTTCGCTTTCTGGGCTCAGAGGCTGGGAAGGGGTGGGTCCGGGGGCGGGCTCAGG
GGCGGGCTCAGGGGCGGGGCGGGCGCCCGAAGGTCCTCCGGAGGCCCGGCATTCTGCACGCTTCAAAAGC
GCACGTCTGCCGCGCTGTTCTCCTCTTCCTCATCTCCGGGCCTTTCGACCTGCAGCCTGTTGACAATTAA
TCATCGGCATAGTATATCGGCATAGTATAATACGACAAGGTGAGGAACTAAACCATGGGATCGGCCATTG
AACAAGATGGATTGCACGCAGGTTCTCCGGCCGCTTGGGTGGAGAGGCTATTCGGCTATGACTGGGCACA
ACAGACAATCGGCTGCTCTGATGCCGCCGTGTTCCGGCTGTCAGCGCAGGGGCGCCCGGTTCTTTTTGTC
AAGACCGACCTGTCCGGTGCCCTGAATGAACTGCAGGACGAGGCAGCGCGGCTATCGTGGCTGGCCACGA
CGGGCGTTCCTTGCGCAGCTGTGCTCGACGTTGTCACTGAAGCGGGAAGGGACTGGCTGCTATTGGGCGA
AGTGCCGGGGCAGGATCTCCTGTCATCTCACCTTGCTCCTGCCGAGAAAGTATCCATCATGGCTGATGCA
ATGCGGCGGCTGCATACGCTTGATCCGGCTACCTGCCCATTCGACCACCAAGCGAAACATCGCATCGAGC
GAGCACGTACTCGGATGGAAGCCGGTCTTGTCGATCAGGATGATCTGGACGAAGAGCATCAGGGGCTCGC
GCCAGCCGAACTGTTCGCCAGGCTCAAGGCGCGCATGCCCGACGGCGATGATCTCGTCGTGACCCATGGC
GATGCCTGCTTGCCGAATATCATGGTGGAAAATGGCCGCTTTTCTGGATTCATCGACTGTGGCCGGCTGG
GTGTGGCGGACCGCTATCAGGACATAGCGTTGGCTACCCGTGATATTGCTGAAGAGCTTGGCGGCGAATG
GGCTGACCGCTTCCTCGTGCTTTACGGTATCGCCGCTCCCGATTCGCAGCGCATCGCCTTCTATCGCCTT
CTTGACGAGTTCTTCTGAGGGGATCAATTCTCTAGAGCTCGCTGATCAGCCTCGACTGTGCCTTCTAGTT
GCCAGCCATCTGTTGTTTGCCCCTCCCCCGTGCCTTCCTTGACCCTGGAAGGTGCCACTCCCACTGTCCT
TTCCTAATAAAATGAGGAAATTGCATCGCATTGTCTGAGTAGGTGTCATTCTATTCTGGGGGGTGGGGTG
GGGCAGGACAGCAAGGGGGAGGATTGGGAAGACAATAGCAGGCATGCTGGGGATGCGGTGGGCTCTATGG
CTTCTGAGGCGGAAAGAACCAGCTGGGGCTCGACTAGAGCTTGCGGAACCCTTAATATAACTTCGTATAA
TGTATGCTATACGAAGTTATTAGGTCCCTCGAGGTAGTGCCCAGGGGTCTGCTGCCTGGCCCACATGTCC
CTTTTGTAAACCCTGACCCAACGTATGCCCGCGTCTATCATACCTCACCTCTGATGTCTGTGACATGTCT
GGACAGGCCTTCTCCAGCTTCCTGGAGCCCACCCTTTAAGCCTTGGGCACTCCCTGTGTTTCATCCATGG
GGAAGTTCCAAGAAGCCCAGCATGGCCATCAGTGAGGACTTCAGGGTAGACTTTGTCCTGTAGCCTCCAC
TTCTGCCCTAAGTTCCCCAGCATCCTGACTACCTGTCTGCAGAGTTTGCCTTTGTTTTTTCCTGCAGGGA
AGAAGGCCCACCTTTGTGTCACTCACCTCCCCAGGCTCAGAGTCCCCAAGGCCCTGGGGTTCCAACTCAC
TGTGCGTCTCCTCCACACAGACCAGTAGGTTCTCCTATGCTGACTCCAGGTTGCTTCATACAAGGAGGGT
GGTTGAACTTCACACACGTAAGGTCTTAGTGCTTAACAGTTTAAAGGAAAGTCCTTGTTGAGGCAGAACT
AAGTTTACAGGGAAAGGTACACACATTCTCTCTCTCTCTCTCTCTGTCTATCTAGTTCCCCAGCTTGGAG
AGCCTTTCCCCTTGCTTCTTTCTGAGGCCATATAAGCTTATAAGAAAAGTCCCAAACCAAGAATAGGTCC
TTGGCCACAAGCAGGGTCTGATCCCCCATCAGAGCTATCTGAGCCTGCCTGTCTGGGCACCTGCTGCAAC
CATGCAGCTACCCTGCCAGGGGCACTCAGCAAACAGAACCACAGGGCCCAGGAGGCATTCCACACAGGCA
CTGCCCCAGGACAACACAACAAGGACAGTCACAACAAGGACAACAAGGACACAACACAACACACAACAAG
GACAGTCACAACAAGCCTAGAGCCAGAAAGCAGATGGAAATGCTAATGAGGTCAAACGTAGGCTTCATGG
TGGGTGGAGTGGGGGTGGCTGGGCTCCCCCAGGACAGAGGGGACCCTGAGGTGCGGCCGCCACCGCGGTG
GAGCTCCAATTCGCCCTATAGTGAGTCGTATTACAATTCACTGGCCGTCGTTTTACAACGTCGTGACTGG
GAAAACCCTGGCGTTACCCAACTTAATCGCCTTGCAGCACATCCCCCTTTCGCCAGCTGGCGTAATAGCG
AAGAGGCCCGCACCGATCGCCCTTCCCAACAGTTGCGCAGCCTGAATGGCGAATGGAAATTGTAAGCGTT
AATATTTTGTTAAAATTCGCGTTAAATTTTTGTTAAATCAGCTCATTTTTTAACCAATAGGCCGAAATCG
GCAAAATCCCTTATAAATCAAAAGAATAGACCGAGATAGGGT
[37 nt withheld, positions 5503-5539]
AAAGAACGTGGACTCCAACGTCAAAGG
[49 nt withheld, positions 5567-5615]
T
[91 nt withheld, positions 5617-5707]
G
[124 nt withheld, positions 5709-5832]
CAGGTGGCACTTTTCGGGGAAATGTGCGCGGAACCCCTATTTGTTTATTTTTCTAAATACATTCAAATAT
GTATCCGCTCATGAGACAATAACCCTGATAAATGCTTCAATAATATTGAAAAAGGAAGAGTATGAGTATT
CAACATTTCCGTGTCGCCCTTATTCCCTTTTTTGCGGCATTTTGCCTTCCTGTTTTTGCTCACCCAGAAA
CGCTGGTGAAAGTAAAAGATGCTGAAGATCAGTTGGGTGCACGAGTGGGTTACATCGAACTGGATCTCAA
CAGCGGTAAGATCCTTGAGAGTTTTCGCCCCGAAGAACGTTTTCCAATGATGAGCACTTTTAAAGTTCTG
CTATGTGGCGCGGTATTATCCCGTATTGACGCCGGGCAAGAGCAACTCGGTCGCCGCATACACTATTCTC
AGAATGACTTGGTTGAGTACTCACCAGTCACAGAAAAGCATCTTACGGATGGCATGACAGTAAGAGAATT
ATGCAGTGCTGCCATAACCATGAGTGATAACACTGCGGCCAACTTACTTCTGACAACGATCGGAGGACCG
AAGGAGCTAACCGCTTTTTTGCACAACATGGGGGATCATGTAACTCGCCTTGATCGTTGGGAACCGGAGC
TGAATGAAGCCATACCAAACGACGAGCGTGACACCACGATGCCTGTAGCAATGGCAACAACGTTGCGCAA
ACTATTAACTGGCGAACTACTTACTCTAGCTTCCCGGCAACAATTAATAGACTGGATGGAGGCGGATAAA
GTTGCAGGACCACTTCTGCGCTCGGCCCTTCCGGCTGGCTGGTTTATTGCTGATAAATCTGGAGCCGGTG
AGCGTGGGTCTCGCGGTATCATTGCAGCACTGGGGCCAGATGGTAAGCCCTCCCGTATCGTAGTTATCTA
CACGACGGGGAGTCAGGCAACTATGGATGAACGAAATAGACAGATCGCTGAGATAGGTGCCTCACTGATT
AAGCATTGGTAACTGTCAGACCAAGTTTACTCATATATACTTTAGATTGATTTAAAACTTCATTTTTAAT
TTAAAAGGATCTAGGTGAAGATCCTTTTTGATAATCTCATGACCAAAATCCCTTAACGTGAGTTTTCGTT
CCACTGAGCGTCAGACCCCGTAGAAAAGATCAAAGGATCTTCTTGAGATCCTTTTTTTCTGCGCGTAATC
TGCTGCTTGCAAACAAAAAAACCACCGCTACCAGCGGTGGTTTGTTTGCCGGATCAAGAGCTACCAACTC
TTTTTCCGAAGGTAACTGGCTTCAGCAGAGCGCAGATACCAAATACTGTTCTTCTAGTGTAGCCGTAGTT
AGGCCACCACTTCAAGAACTCTGTAGCACCGCCTACATACCTCGCTCTGCTAATCCTGTTACCAGTGGCT
GCTGCCAGTGGCGATAAGTCGTGTCTTACCGGGTTGGACTCAAGACGATAGTTACCGGATAAGGCGCAGC
GGTCGGGCTGAACGGGGGGTTCGTGCACACAGCCCAGCTTGGAGCGAACGACCTACACCGAACTGAGATA
CCTACAGCGTGAGCTATGAGAAAGCGCCACGCTTCCCGAAGGGAGAAAGGCGGACAGGTATCCGGTAAGC
GGCAGGGTCGGAACAGGAGAGCGCACGAGGGAGCTTCCAGGGGGAAACGCCTGGTATCTTTATAGTCCTG
TCGGGTTTCGCCACCTCTGACTTGAGCGTCGATTTTTGTGATGCTCGTCAGGGGGGCGGAGCCTATGGAA
AAACGCCAGCAACGCGGCCTTTTTACGGTTCCTGGCCTTTTGCTGGCCTTTTGCTCACATGTTCTTTCCT
GCGTTATCCCCTGATTCTGTGGATAACCGTATTACCGCCTTTGAGTGAGCTGATACCGCTCGCCGCAGCC
GAACGACCGAGCGCAGCGAGTCAGTGAGCGAGGAAGCGGAAGAGCGCCCAATACGCAAACCGCCTCTCCC
CGCGCGTTGGCCGATTCATTAATGCAGCTGGCACGACAGGTTTCCCGACTGGAAAGCGGGCAGTGAGCGC
AACGCAATTAATGTGAGTTAGCTCACTCATTAGGCACCCCAGGCTTTACACTTTATGCTTCCGGCTCGTA
TGTTGTGTGGAATTGTGAGCGGATAACAATTTCACACAGGAAACAGCTATGACCATGATTACGCCAAGCT
CGAAATTAACCCTCACTAAAGGGAACAAAAGCTGGTACC
