>Addgene plasmid #191688 | PL452-CLSTN2-LA-p2a-EGFP-hGHpA-PGK-neoR-CLSTN2-RA | depositor partial sequence | sequence record 371565 | CLSTN2-right arm
TAGTGCCCAGGGGTCTGCTGCCTGGCCCACATGTCCCTTTTGTAAACCCTGACCCAACGTATGCCCGCGT
CTATCATACCTCACCTCTGATGTCTGTGACATGTCTGGACAGGCCTTCTCCAGCTTCCTGGAGCCCACCC
TTTAAGCCTTGGGCACTCCCTGTGTTTCATCCATGGGGAAGTTCCAAGAAGCCCAGCATGGCCATCAGTG
AGGACTTCAGGGTAGACTTTGTCCTGTAGCCTCCACTTCTGCCCTAAGTTCCCCAGCATCCTGACTACCT
GTCTGCAGAGTTTGCCTTTGTTTTTTCCTGCAGGGAAGAAGGCCCACCTTTGTGTCACTCACCTCCCCAG
GCTCAGAGTCCCCAAGGCCCTGGGGTTCCAACTCACTGTGCGTCTCCTCCACACAGACCAGTAGGTTCTC
CTATGCTGACTCCAGGTTGCTTCATACAAGGAGGGTGGTTGAACTTCACACACGTAAGGTCTTAGTGCTT
AACAGTTTAAAGGAAAGTCCTTGTTGAGGCAGAACTAAGTTTACAGGGAAAGGTACACACATTCTCTCTC
TCTCTCTCTCTCTGTCTATCTAGTTCCCCAGCTTGGAGAGCCTTTCCCCTTGCTTCTTTCTGAGGCCATA
TAAGCTTATAAGAAAAGTCCCAAACCAAGAATAGGTCCTTGGCCACAAGCAGGGTCTGATCCCCCATCAG
AGCTATCTGAGCCTGCCTGTCTGGGCACCTGCTGCAACCATGCAGCTACCCTGCCAGGGGCACTCAGCAA
ACAGAACCACAGGGCCCAGGAGGCATTCCACACAGGCACTGCCCCAGGACAACACAACAAGGACAGTCAC
AACAAGGACAACAAGGACACAACACAACACACAACAAGGACAGTCACAACAAGCCTAGAGCCAGAAAGCA
GATGGAAATGCTAATGAGGTCAAACGTAGGCTTCATGGTGGGTGGAGTGGGGGTGGCTGGGCTCCCCCAG
GACAGAGGGGACCCTGAGGT
