>Addgene plasmid #191688 | PL452-CLSTN2-LA-p2a-EGFP-hGHpA-PGK-neoR-CLSTN2-RA | depositor partial sequence | sequence record 371566 | EGFP
ATGGTGAGCAAGGGCGAGGAGCTGTTCACCGGGGTGGTGCCCATCCTGGTCGAGCTGGACGGCGACGTAA
ACGGCCACAAGTTCAGCGTGTCCGGCGAGGGCGAGGGCGATGCCACCTACGGCAAGCTGACCCTGAAGTT
CATCTGCACCACCGGCAAGCTGCCCGTGCCCTGGCCCACCCTCGTGACCACCCTGACCTACGGCGTGCAG
TGCTTCAGCCGCTACCCCGACCACATGAAGCAGCACGACTTCTTCAAGTCCGCCATGCCCGAAGGCTACG
TCCAGGAGCGCACCATCTTCTTCAAGGACGACGGCAACTACAAGACCCGCGCCGAGGTGAAGTTCGAGGG
CGACACCCTGGTGAACCGCATCGAGCTGAAGGGCATCGACTTCAAGGAGGACGGCAACATCCTGGGGCAC
AAGCTGGAGTACAACTACAACAGCCACAACGTCTATATCATGGCCGACAAGCAGAAGAACGGCATCAAGG
TGAACTTCAAGATCCGCCACAACATCGAGGACGGCAGCGTGCAGCTCGCCGACCACTACCAGCAGAACAC
CCCCATCGGCGACGGCCCCGTGCTGCTGCCCGACAACCACTACCTGAGCACCCAGTCCGCCCTGAGCAAA
GACCCCAACGAGAAGCGCGATCACATGGTCCTGCTGGAGTTCGTGACCGCCGCCGGGATCACTCTCGGCA
TGGACGAGCTGTACAAGTG
