>Addgene plasmid #191688 | PL452-CLSTN2-LA-p2a-EGFP-hGHpA-PGK-neoR-CLSTN2-RA | depositor partial sequence | sequence record 371567 | CLSTN2-left arm
TTGGAGGAGGTTGGCCTAGGGGAGACCTTGAAGAGTGGGTAGGATTTGGGGTAAGGTAGAAGGTAGGAGG
TAAAAGACAATTCCTAAGAAGTGTAAGGGGAGGGGTTGGGTAGCCAAGCAAGGAGAAACAACTTTTATGA
CCTGGTTCATCAATGCAGAACATAAATCCAGAAATGAAATTTTGCTGGAATTATCCAAAAGCTGGAGGGA
GGGGGAATTGGACTGGAAAGGAAGGGGTACAGCCTGAGGACACAAGTCAGGGGGTGAGCAGCAAGCATGG
AAAGTGAGGACCAATAAATTTGTCCTTTCCAAAGGAATATTTTTGAGGGGAAGCATACCTGAGTCTTTGC
TTAGAATGCCTTCTGCTCCCAGGGACATTGCATGCACACTTGGAAAAGAGACACAAGATCAAATGTCATC
CTCTCACTGAGAAGCAAACACTAAGGCTTGGACAGCTCCATTTAAATAAGCTCCAGAAATGCCTGAAAAC
AAGCCTTGGCCTGAAAGGTTCAGTAAATGATGGATAGGATTGGCTAAAATGTCCAGCCCATCATTTATAC
CCAACAGTCTACCTTGAGTTCATGCCTTGGAATTTGCTATTTCAGGCTTTTGCCTTGAACCTTCTAGCTT
CCTTTTTACCAGAAGACTTCCCTTCCAGGAAGTCTGTCTCCAGGCTGAAGAGTTTTGCACTAAAAGAAGA
AATTCCAAGGGGCCGTAAATGTTTCCTTAATGGATGGAGAGACATAAGCTCCAAAATGGCCTCTGTTCAG
CCCCTGATGAGCATTTGCTTTTTCTCCTTGATATCCAGAAACATGAAGGACCAGGGCATGGGGAAGATGA
GACTGAGGGAGAAGAGGAGGAAGAAGCCGAGGAAGAAATGAGCTCCAGCAGTGGCTCTGACGACAGCGAA
GAGGAGGAGGAGGAGGAAGGGATGGGCAGAGGCAGACATGGGCAGAATGGAGCCAGGCAAGCCCAGCTGG
AGTGGGATGACTCCACCCTCCCCTAC
